>Addgene plasmid #55071 | mCherry-Lasp1-N-10 | depositor partial sequence | sequence record 85455 | insert sequence
AGATCCGCTAGCGCCACCATGAACCCCAACTGCGCCCGGTGCGGCAAGATCGTGTATCCCACGGAGAAGG
TGAACTGTCTGGATAAGTTCTGGCATAAAGCATGCTTCCATTGCGAGACCTGCAAGATGACACTGAACAT
GAAGAACTACAAGGGCTACGAGAAGAAGCCCTACTGCAACGCACACTACCCCAAGCAGTCCTTCACCATG
GTGGCGGACACCCCGGAAAACCTTCGCCTCAAGCAACAGAGTGAGCTCCAGAGTCAGGTGCGCTACAAGG
AGGAGTTTGAGAAGAACAAGGGCAAAGGTTTCAGCGTAGTGGCAGACACGCCCGAGCTCCAGAGAATCAA
GAAGACCCAGGACCAGATCAGTAACATAAAATACCATGAGGAGTTTGAGAAGAGCCGCATGGGCCCTAGC
GGGGGCGAGGGCATGGAGCCAGAGCGTCGGGATTCACAGGACGGCAGCAGCTACCGGCGGCCCCTGGAGC
AGCAGCAGCCTCACCACATCCCGACCAGTGCCCCGGTTTACCAGCAGCCCCAGCAGCAGCCGGTGGCCCA
GTCCTATGGTGGCTACAAGGAGCCTGCAGCCCCAGTCTCCATACAGCGCAGCGCCCCAGGTGGTGGCGGG
AAGCGGTACCGCGTGGTGTATGACTACAGCGCCGCCGACGAGGACGAGGTCTCCTTCCAGGACGGGGACA
CCATCGTCAACGTGCAGCAGATCGACGACGGCTGGATGTACGGGACGGTGGAGCGCACCGGCGACACGGG
GATGCTGCCGGCCAACTACGTGGAGGCCATCAGCTCCGGAGGGGATCCACCGGTCGCCACCATGGTGAGC
AAGGGCGAGGAGGATAACATGGCCATCATCAAGGAGTTCATGCGCTTCAAGGTGCACATGGAGGGCTCCG
TGAACGGCCACGAGTTCGAGATCGAGGGCGAGGGCGAGGGCCGCCCCTACGAGGGCACCCAGACCGCCAA
GCTGAAGGTGACCAAGGGTGGCCCCCTGCCCTTCGCCTGGGACATCCTGTCCCCTCAGTTCATGTACGGC
TCCAAGGCCTACGTGAAGCACCCCGCCGACATCCCCGACTACTTGAAGCTGTCCTTCCCCGAGGGCTTCA
AGTGGGAGCGCGTGATGAACTTCGAGGACGGCGGCGTGGTGACCGTGACCCAGGACTCCTCCCTGCAGGA
CGGCGAGTTCATCTACAAGGTGAAGCTGCGCGGCACCAACTTCCCCTCCGACGGCCCCGTAATGCAGAAG
AAGACCATGGGCTGGGAGGCCTCCTCCGAGCGGATGTACCCCGAGGACGGCGCCCTGAAGGGCGAGATCA
AGCAGAGGCTGAAGCTGAAGGACGGCGGCCACTACGACGCTGAGGTCAAGACCACCTACAAGGCCAAGAA
GCCCGTGCAGCTGCCCGGCGCCTACAACGTCAACATCAAGTTGGACATCACCTCCCACAACGAGGACTAC
ACCATCGTGGAACAGTACGAACGCGCCGAGGGCCGCCACTCCACCGGCGGCATGGACGAGCTGTACAAGT
AAAGCGGCCGCGACTCTAGATCATAATCAGCCATACCACATT
