>Addgene plasmid #55071 | mCherry-Lasp1-N-10 | addgene partial sequence | sequence record 107825 | Mombaerts mRFPup 5'-GTGGCCGTTCACGGAGCCCTCCATG-3'
AACTCCTTGATGATGGCCATGTTATCCTCCTCGCCCTTGCTCACCATGGTGGCGACCGGTGGATCCCCTC
CGGAGCTGATGGCCTCCACGTAGTTGGCCGGCAGCATCCCCGTGTCGCCGGTGCGCTCCACCGTCCCGTA
CATCCAGCCGTCGTCGATCTGCTGCACGTTGACGATGGTGTCCCCGTCCTGGAAGGAGACCTCGTCCTCG
TCGGCGGCGCTGTAGTCATACACCACGCGGTACCGCTTCCCGCCACCACCTGGGGCGCTGCGCTGTATGG
AGACTGGGGCTGCAGGCTCCTTGTAGCCACCATAGGACTGGGCCACCGGCTGCTGCTGGGGCTGCTGGTA
AACCGGGGCACTGGTCGGGATGTGGTGAGGCTGCTGCTGCTCCAGGGGCCGCCGGTAGCTGCTGCCGTCC
TGTGAATCCCGACGCTCTGGCTCCATGCCCTCGCCCCCGCTAGGGCCCATGCGGCTCTTCTCAAACTCCT
CATGGTATTTTATGTTACTGATCTGGTCCTGGGTCTTCTTGATTCTCTGGAGCTCGGGCGTGTCTGCCAC
TACGCTGAAACCTTTGCCCTTGTTCTTCTCAAACTCCTCCTTGTAGCGCACCTGACTCTGGAGCTCACTC
TGTTGCTTGAGGCGAAGGTTTTCCGGGGTGTCCGCCACCATGGTGAAGGACTGCTTGGGGTAGTGTGCGT
TGCAGTAGGGCTTCTTCTCGTAGCCCTTGTAGTTCTTCATGTTCAGTGTCATCTTGCAGGTCTCGCAATG
GAAGCATGCTTTATGCCAGAACTTATCCAGACAGTTCACCTTCTCCGTGGGATACACGATCTTGCCGCAC
CGGGCGCAGTTGGGGTTCATGGTGGCGCTAGCGGATCTGACGGTTCACTAAACCAGCTCTGCTTATATAG
ACCTCCCACCGTACACGCCTACCGCCCATTTGCGTCAATGGGGC
