[The description below was written by a language model from this plasmid's Addgene catalogue record.]
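Description:
mCherry-Lasp1-N-10 is a mammalian expression plasmid built on the mCherry-N1 backbone (about 4.75 kb without the insert), designed to produce a red-fluorescent fusion of human LASP1 (LIM and SH3 domain protein 1, also known as Lasp-1 or MLN50). The LASP1 coding sequence sits downstream of the CMV promoter, a strong constitutive promoter for mammalian cells, and is joined in frame to mCherry carried by the backbone, so the fluorescent protein is at the C terminus of LASP1. The "N-10" in the name probably denotes the N1-type layout and a 10-residue linker between the two partners, but the record does not state this. The insert carries an A209V substitution relative to the reference sequence; the record gives no indication of whether this change is deliberate or has any functional effect. The cloning method is listed as unknown, and no feature table is provided, so details such as the polyadenylation signal and origins of replication are not documented, although the use of an SV40 polyA reverse sequencing primer suggests that terminator lies downstream of the fusion.

The plasmid is maintained in E. coli at high copy number under kanamycin selection, and its neomycin resistance marker allows selection of stably transfected mammalian cells with G418. Its stated purpose is as a localization marker for focal adhesions: expressed in cultured cells, the LASP1-mCherry fusion labels these structures for fluorescence microscopy, with excitation at 587 nm and emission at 610 nm. This makes it suitable for live- or fixed-cell imaging, including multicolour experiments alongside green or other spectrally distinct fluorescent fusions.
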