Addgene plasmid #55071: mCherry-Lasp1-N-10
Purpose: Localization: Focal Adhesions, Excitation: 587, Emission: 610
Depositing lab: Michael Davidson. Depositing organization: Florida State University, Tallahassee.
Backbone
  Vector backbone: mCherry-N1
  Backbone size w/o insert (bp): 4750
  Vector type: Mammalian Expression
  Selectable markers: Neomycin (select with G418)
Growth in bacteria
  Bacterial resistance: Kanamycin, 50 μg/mL
  Growth temperature: 37°C
  Growth strain: DH5alpha
  Copy number: High Copy
Gene/Insert
  Gene/Insert name: Lasp1 (alt name: NM_006148)
  Species: H. sapiens (human)
  Mutation: A209V
  Entrez Gene: LASP1 (a.k.a. Lasp-1, MLN50)
  Promoter: CMV
  Tag / fusion protein: mCherry (C terminal on backbone)
  Cloning method: Unknown
  Sequencing primers: 5′ CMV-F; 3′ SV40pA-R
Terms and licenses: Academic/Nonprofit Terms; Industry Terms: Not Available to Industry
Depositor comments: . Excitation = 587; Emission = 610
How to cite: mCherry-Lasp1-N-10 was a gift from Michael Davidson (Addgene plasmid # 55071 ; http://n2t.net/addgene:55071 ; RRID:Addgene_55071)
